>Addgene plasmid #69969 | 5C8H | depositor partial sequence | sequence record 124293 | Insert
ACCTCCTATGAGAACTCTCTTCTGGTAAAGCAGTCTGGATCCCTGCCACTTAGCTCCCTTACTCATGTCT
TACGAAGCCTTACCCCTAATGCAAGGGGAATTTTCAGGCTACTAATAAAATACCAGCTGGACAACCAGGA
TAACCCTTCTTACATTGGCCTTTCTTTTCAAGATTTTTACCAGCAGTGTCGGGAGGCATTCCTCGTCAAT
AGTGATCTGACACTCCGGGCCCAGTTAACTGAATTTAGGGACCACAAGCTTATAAGAACAAAGAAGGGAA
CTGATGGAGTAGAGTATTTATTAATTCCTGTTGATAATGGAACATTGACTGATTTCTTGGAAAAGGAAGA
AGAGGAGGCT
