>Addgene plasmid #69969 | 5C8H | addgene partial sequence | sequence record 126321 | T7term 5'-GCTAGTTATTGCTCAGCGG-3'
CTTCCTTTCGGGCTTTGTTAGCAGCCGGATCTCAGTGGTGGTGGTGGTGGTGCTCGAGTGCGGCCGCAAG
CTTCGTCATCAAGCCTCCTCTTCTTCCTTTTCCAAGAAATCAGTCAATGTTCCATTATCAACAGGAATTA
ATAAATACTCTACTCCATCAGTTCCCTTCTTTGTTCTTATAAGCTTGTGGTCCCTAAATTCAGTTAACTG
GGCCCGGAGTGTCAGATCACTATTGACGAGGAATGCCTCCCGACACTGCTGGTAAAAATCTTGAAAAGAA
AGGCCAATGTAAGAAGGGTTATCCTGGTTGTCCAGCTGGTATTTTATTAGTAGCCTGAAAATTCCCCTTG
CATTAGGGGTAAGGCTTCGTAAGACATGAGTAAGGGAGCTAAGTGGCAGGGATCCAGACTGCTTTACCAG
AAGAGAGTTCTCATAGGAGGTGCCCTGGAAATACAAGTTTTCTCTGCCGCTGCTGTGATGATGATGATGA
TGCATGGTATATCTCCTTCTTAAAGTTAAACAAAATTATTTCTAGAGGGGAATTGTTATCCGCTCACAAT
TCCCCTATAGTGAGTCGTATTAATTTCGCGGGATCGAGATCTCGATCCTCTACGCCGGACGCATCGTGGC
CGGCATCACCGGCGCCACAGGTGCGGTTGCTGGCGCCTATATCGCCGACATCACCGATGGGGAAGATCGG
GCTCGCCACTTCGGGCTCATGAGCGCTTGTTTCGGCGTGGGTATGGTGGCAGGCCCCGTGGCCGGGGGAC
TGTTGGGCGCCATCTCCTTGCATGCACCATTCCTTGCGGCGGCGGTGCTCAACGGCCTCAACCTACTACT
GGGCTGCTTCCTAATGCAGGAGTCGCATAAGGGAGAGCGTCGAGATCCCGGACACCATCGAATGGCGCAA
AACCTTTCGCGGTATGGCATGATAGCGCCCGGAAGAGAGTCAATTCAGGGTGGTGAATGTGAAACCAGTA
ACGTTATACGATGTCGCAGAGTATGCCGGTGTCTCTTATCAGACCGTTTCCCGCGTGGTGAACCAGGCCA
GCCAC
