[The description below was written by a language model from this plasmid's Addgene catalogue record.]
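Description:
5C8H is a bacterial expression plasmid built on the pET28-MHL backbone, a structural genomics derivative of the pET28 family, and carries a human ORC2 (origin recognition complex subunit 2, also known as ORC2L) insert derived from an MGC collection clone. It is selected with kanamycin and is recorded as a high-copy plasmid propagated in a standard cloning strain. No feature table accompanies the record, so the origin of replication and other backbone elements are not itemised.

The ORC2 coding sequence is placed under a T7-lacO promoter, in which T7 RNA polymerase drives transcription and the lac operator allows repression by LacI until induction. Expression therefore requires a host that supplies T7 polymerase. The backbone contributes an N-terminal His tag followed by a TEV protease cleavage site, so the protein can be captured by immobilised metal affinity chromatography and the tag then removed to leave a near-native product. The flanking T7 promoter and T7 terminator regions serve as sequencing primer sites for verifying the insert.

The stated purpose is production of recombinant protein for structure determination, and the plasmid name appears to correspond to the identifier of the associated structure entry. The record cautions that the insert may not be the full open reading frame. It is likely a fragment or domain of ORC2 chosen for crystallisation, but the exact residue boundaries are not given, and the cloning method is listed as unknown.
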