Addgene plasmid #69969: 5C8H
Purpose: Bacterial expression for structure determination; may not be full ORF
Depositing lab: Cheryl Arrowsmith. Depositing organization: University of Toronto.
Backbone
  Vector backbone: pET28-MHL
  Backbone manufacturer: SGC (Addgene plasmid #26096)
  Vector type: Bacterial Expression
Growth in bacteria
  Bacterial resistance: Kanamycin, 50 μg/mL
  Growth temperature: 37°C
  Growth strain: DH5alpha
  Copy number: High Copy
Gene/Insert
  Gene/Insert name: ORC2:JMC095-D11:C231601 (alt names: ORC2_7; MGC collection)
  Species: H. sapiens (human)
  Entrez Gene: ORC2 (a.k.a. ORC2L)
  Promoter: T7-lacO
  Tag / fusion protein: His (N terminal on backbone); TEV cleavage site (N terminal on backbone)
  Cloning method: Unknown
  Sequencing primers: 5′ T7; 3′ T7-term
Terms and licenses: Academic/Nonprofit Terms; Industry Terms: Not Available to Industry
Depositor comments: http://www.thesgc.org/structures/5C8H for more information
How to cite: 5C8H was a gift from Cheryl Arrowsmith (Addgene plasmid # 69969 ; http://n2t.net/addgene:69969 ; RRID:Addgene_69969)
